>Addgene plasmid #234028 | makeTCR_Hs.TRBV6-6 | addgene full sequence | sequence record 468340 | Addgene NGS Result
CGTCTCACCATGAGCATCAGCCTCCTGTGCTGTGCAGCCTTTCCTCTCCTGTGGGCAGGTCCAGTGAATG
CTGGTGTCACTCAGACCCCAAAATTCCGCATCCTGAAGATAGGACAGAGCATGACACTGCAGTGTACCCA
GGATATGAACCATAACTACATGTACTGGTATCGACAAGACCCAGGCATGGGGCTGAAGCTGATTTATTAT
TCAGTTGGTGCTGGTATCACTGATAAAGGAGAAGTCCCGAATGGCTACAATGTCTCCAGATCAACCACAG
AGGATTTCCCGCTCAGGCTGGAGTTGGCTGCTCCCTCCCAGACATCTGTGTACTTCTGTGTGAGACGCAG
GGAAGATGGCCGCGAAGAAAACGTCATAGCTGTTTCCTGACTGACCATTTAAATCATACCTGACCTCCAT
AGCAGAAAGTCAAAAGCCTCCGACCGGAGGCTTTTGACTTGATCGGCACGTAAGAGGTTCCAACTTTCAC
CATAATGAAATAAGATCACTACCGGGCGTATTTTTTGAGTTATCGAGATTTTCAGGAGCTAAGGAAGCTA
AAATGGAGAAAAAAATCACTGGATATACCACCGTTGATATATCCCAATGGCATCGTAAAGAACATTTTGA
GGCATTTCAGTCAGTTGCTCAATGTACCTATAACCAGACCGTTCAGCTGGATATTACGGCCTTTTTAAAG
ACCGTAAAGAAAAATAAGCACAAGTTTTATCCGGCCTTTATTCACATTCTTGCCCGCCTGATGAATGCTC
ATCCGGAATTTCGTATGGCAATGAAAGACGGTGAGCTGGTGATATGGGATAGTGTTCACCCTTGTTACAC
CGTTTTCCATGAGCAAACTGAAACGTTTTCATCGCTCTGGAGTGAATACCACGACGATTTCCGGCAGTTT
CTACACATATATTCGCAAGATGTGGCGTGTTACGGTGAAAACCTGGCCTATTTCCCTAAAGGGTTTATTG
AGAATATGTTTTTTGTCTCAGCCAATCCCTGGGTGAGTTTCACCAGTTTTGATTTAAACGTGGCCAATAT
GGACAACTTCTTCGCCCCCGTTTTCACCATGGGCAAATATTATACGCAAGGCGACAAGGTGCTGATGCCG
CTGGCGATTCAGGTTCATCATGCCGTTTGTGATGGCTTCCATGTCGGCAGAATGCTTAATGAATTACAAC
AGTACTGCGATGAGTGGCAGGGCGGGGCGTAATGAGGGCCCAAATGTAATCACCTGGCTCACCTTCGGGT
GGGCCTTTCTGCGTTGCTGGCGTTTTTCCATAGGCTCCGCCCCCCTGACGAGCATCACAAAAATCGATGC
TCAAGTCAGAGGTGGCGAAACCCGACAGGACTATAAAGATACCAGGCGTTTCCCCCTGGAAGCTCCCTCG
TGCGCTCTCCTGTTCCGACCCTGCCGCTTACCGGATACCTGTCCGCCTTTCTCCCTTCGGGAAGCGTGGC
GCTTTCTCATAGCTCACGCTGTAGGTATCTCAGTTCGGTGTAGGTCGTTCGCTCCAAGCTGGGCTGTGTG
CACGAACCCCCCGTTCAGCCCGACCGCTGCGCCTTATCCGGTAACTATCGTCTTGAGTCCAACCCGGTAA
GACACGACTTATCGCCACTGGCAGCAGCCACTGGTAACAGGATTAGCAGAGCGAGGTATGTAGGCGGTGC
TACAGAGTTCTTGAAGTGGTGGCCTAACTACGGCTACACTAGAAGAACAGTATTTGGTATCTGCGCTCTG
CTGAAGCCAGTTACCTCGGAAAAAGAGTTGGTAGCTCTTGATCCGGCAAACAAACCACCGCTGGTAGCGG
TGGTTTTTTTGTTTGCAAGCAGCAGATTACGCGCAGAAAAAAAGGATCTCAAGAAGATCCTTTGATTTTC
TACCGAAGAAAGGCCCACCCGTGAAGGTGAGCCAGTGAGTTGATTGCAGTCCAGTTACGCTGGAGTCTGA
GGCTCGTCCTGAATGATATCAAGCTTGAATTCGTTTGTAAAACGACGGCCAGTGCTAACCGTATCGCATT
GGCCATACCTACA
Features (pLannotate 1.2.2; 8 found; start..end, strand, type, name):
     10..339     +  CDS            TRBV6-5: TVB65_HUMAN - Experimental evidence at protein level: Swiss-Prot protein existence level 1. V region of the variable domain of T cell receptor (TR) beta chain that participates in the antigen recognition (PubMed:24600447). Alpha-beta T cell receptors are antigen specific receptors which are essential to the immune response and are present on the cell surface of T lymphocytes. Recognize peptide-major histocompatibility (MH) (pMH) complexes that are displayed by antigen presenting cells (APC), a prerequisite for efficient T cell adaptive immunity against pathogens (PubMed:25493333). Binding of a
    428..459     +  terminator     tonB terminator: bidirectional E. coli tonB-P14 transcription terminator
    460..562     +  promoter       cat promoter: promoter of the E. coli cat gene encoding chloramphenicol acetyltransferase
    563..1219    +  CDS            cat: CAT_ECOLX - Experimental evidence at protein level: Swiss-Prot protein existence level 1. This enzyme is an effector of chloramphenicol resistance in bacteria. From Escherichia coli. This protein is used as a marker in many commonly used cloning vectors, such as pACYC184.
   1246..1273    +  terminator     T7Te terminator: phage T7 early transcription terminator
   1285..1872    -  rep_origin     ori: high-copy-number ColE1/pMB1/pBR322/pUC origin of replication
   1894..1923    -  terminator     T3Te terminator: phage T3 early transcription terminator
   1995..2014    -  CDS            lacZα (fragment): LacZα fragment of β-galactosidase; lacZ fragment
