[The description below was written by a language model from this plasmid's Addgene catalogue record and pLannotate feature annotations shown in this document.]
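Description:
makeTCR_Hs.TRBV6-6 is a small synthetic-biology parts plasmid (about 2.0 kb) that stores a single human T cell receptor beta-chain variable gene segment, TRBV6-6, as a module for the makeTCR system, a modular platform for single-step assembly of complete T cell receptor sequences. It is built on the compact custom pmakeTCR backbone (about 1.7 kb), which carries only what is needed for propagation in E. coli. This comprises a high-copy ColE1/pUC-type origin of replication and a chloramphenicol acetyltransferase (cat) gene under its own promoter for chloramphenicol selection. The tonB, T7Te and T3Te transcription terminators flank these backbone elements and presumably insulate the insert from read-through transcription. A short residual lacZα fragment is also annotated. M13 forward and reverse primer sites are listed for sequencing across the insert.

The 333 bp insert is of synthetic origin and has no promoter, so the plasmid is a donor of a coding fragment, not an expression construct. The record lists four-base sequences as the preserved 5′ and 3′ cloning sites, which is consistent with defined overhangs for ordered, restriction-enzyme-based joining to other modules, although the enzyme used is not stated. The automated annotation labels the insert as TRBV6-5, not TRBV6-6. This most likely reflects the close similarity between these family members and the annotation tool's best database match, and the catalogue entry identifies the segment as TRBV6-6. The plasmid's intended use is as one member of a V-gene library from which a chosen beta-chain variable segment is combined with other parts to build full TCRs. The record does not describe those partner modules or the destination vector.
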