Addgene plasmid #234028: makeTCR_Hs.TRBV6-6
Purpose: Hs TRBV gene for makeTCR assembly
Depositing lab: Michael Platten. Depositing organization: Deutsches Krebsforschungszentrum (DKFZ). Publication: makeTCR: A Modular Platform for Rapid, Flexible, Scalable, Single-Step T Cell Receptor Synthesis. Hamberger M, Neuhoff M-T, Pietrantonio SV, Boschert T, Maldonado Torres C, Errerd A, Tan CL, Lindner JM, Platten M, Green EW. bioRxiv 2025.04.27.647198 10.1101/2025.04.27.647198.
Backbone
  Vector backbone: pmakeTCR
  Backbone manufacturer: custom
  Backbone size w/o insert (bp): 1710
  Vector type: Synthetic Biology
Growth in bacteria
  Bacterial resistance: Chloramphenicol, 25 μg/mL
  Growth temperature: 37°C
  Growth strain: DH5alpha
  Copy number: High Copy
Gene/Insert
  Gene/Insert name: TRBV6-6 (alt name: ENSG00000260116)
  Species: H. sapiens (human)
  Insert size (bp): 333
  Entrez Gene: TRBV6-6 (a.k.a. TCRBV13S6A2T, TCRBV6S6, TRBV66)
  Promoter: n/a
  Cloning method: Restriction Enzyme; 5′ cloning site CCAT (not destroyed); 3′ cloning site TGTG (not destroyed)
  Sequencing primers: 5′ M13 (-21) Forward; 3′ M13 Reverse
Resource information
  A portion of this plasmid was derived from a plasmid made by: synthetic
Terms and licenses: Academic/Nonprofit Terms; Industry Terms: Not Available to Industry
Depositor comments: Please visit https://doi.org/10.1101/2025.04.27.647198 for bioRxiv preprint.
How to cite: makeTCR_Hs.TRBV6-6 was a gift from Michael Platten (Addgene plasmid # 234028 ; http://n2t.net/addgene:234028 ; RRID:Addgene_234028)
